LOCUS       Exported 11900 bp ds-DNA circular SYN 12-MAY-2021
DEFINITION  AAVS1 donor vector for inducible gene expression.
ACCESSION   .
VERSION     .
KEYWORDS    AAVS1-TRE3G-EGFP
SOURCE      synthetic DNA construct
  ORGANISM  synthetic DNA construct
REFERENCE   1 (bases 1 to 11900)
  AUTHORS   Qian K, Huang CL, Chen H, Blackbourn LW 4th, Chen Y, Cao J, Yao L,
            Sauvey C, Du Z, Zhang SC
  TITLE     A simple and efficient system for regulating gene expression in
            human pluripotent stem cells and derivatives.
  JOURNAL   Stem Cells. 2014 Feb 4. doi: 10.1002/stem.1653.
  PUBMED    24497442
REFERENCE   2 (bases 1 to 11900)
  AUTHORS   .
  TITLE     Direct Submission
  JOURNAL   Exported May 12, 2021 from SnapGene Server 1.1.58
            http://www.snapgene.com
FEATURES             Location/Qualifiers
     source          1..11900
                     /organism="synthetic DNA construct"
                     /mol_type="other DNA"
     misc_feature    37..840
                     /label=HA-L
                     /note="left homology arm from the adeno-associated virus
                     integration site (AAVS1) within intron 1 of the human
                     PPP1R12C gene"
     misc_feature    847..872
                     /label=SA
                     /note="splice acceptor site"
     CDS             896..949
                     /codon_start=1
                     /product="2A peptide from Thosea asigna virus capsid
                     protein"
                     /label=T2A
                     /note="Eukaryotic ribosomes fail to insert a peptide bond
                     between the Gly and Pro residues, yielding separate
                     polypeptides."
                     /translation="EGRGSLLTCGDVEENPGP"
     CDS             959..1558
                     /codon_start=1
                     /gene="pac from Streptomyces alboniger"
                     /product="puromycin N-acetyltransferase"
                     /label=PuroR
                     /note="confers resistance to puromycin"
                     /translation="MTEYKPTVRLATRDDVPRAVRTLAAAFADYPATRHTVDPDRHIER
                     VTELQELFLTRVGLDIGKVWVADDGAAVAVWTTPESVEAGAVFAEIGPRMAELSGSRLA
                     AQQQMEGLLAPHRPKEPAWFLATVGVSPDHQGKGLGSAVVLPGVEAAERAGVPAFLETS
                     APRNLPFYERLGFTVTADVEVPEGPRTWCMTRKPGA"
     primer_bind     complement(959..978)
                     /label=Puro-R
                     /note="Puromycin resistance gene, reverse primer. Also
                     called puro-variant-R"
     primer_bind     1455..1475
                     /label=Puro-F
                     /note="Puromycin resistance gene, forward primer"
     primer_bind     complement(1590..1607)
                     /label=BGH-rev
                     /note="Bovine growth hormone terminator, reverse primer.
                     Also called BGH reverse"
     polyA_signal    1596..1820
                     /label=bGH poly(A) signal
                     /note="bovine growth hormone polyadenylation signal"
     polyA_signal    1858..1979
                     /label=SV40 poly(A) signal
                     /note="SV40 polyadenylation signal"
     primer_bind     complement(1869..1888)
                     /label=EBV-rev
                     /note="SV40 polyA terminator, reverse primer"
     primer_bind     1923..1942
                     /label=SV40pA-R
                     /note="SV40 polyA, reverse primer"
     CDS             complement(2404..2424)
                     /codon_start=1
                     /product="nuclear localization signal of SV40 (simian virus
                     40) large T antigen"
                     /label=SV40 NLS
                     /translation="PKKKRKV"
     intron          2554..2619
                     /label=small t intron
                     /note="SV40 (simian virus 40) small t antigen intron"
     CDS             complement(2780..3499)
                     /codon_start=1
                     /product="the original enhanced GFP (Yang et al., 1996)"
                     /label=EGFP
                     /note="mammalian codon-optimized"
                     /translation="MVSKGEELFTGVVPILVELDGDVNGHKFSVSGEGEGDATYGKLTL
                     KFICTTGKLPVPWPTLVTTLTYGVQCFSRYPDHMKQHDFFKSAMPEGYVQERTIFFKDD
                     GNYKTRAEVKFEGDTLVNRIELKGIDFKEDGNILGHKLEYNYNSHNVYIMADKQKNGIK
                     VNFKIRHNIEDGSVQLADHYQQNTPIGDGPVLLPDNHYLSTQSALSKDPNEKRDHMVLL
                     EFVTAAGITLGMDELYK"
     CDS             complement(2783..3499)
                     /codon_start=1
                     /product="enhanced GFP"
                     /label=EGFP
                     /translation="MVSKGEELFTGVVPILVELDGDVNGHKFSVSGEGEGDATYGKLTL
                     KFICTTGKLPVPWPTLVTTLTYGVQCFSRYPDHMKQHDFFKSAMPEGYVQERTIFFKDD
                     GNYKTRAEVKFEGDTLVNRIELKGIDFKEDGNILGHKLEYNYNSHNVYIMADKQKNGIK
                     VNFKIRHNIEDGSVQLADHYQQNTPIGDGPVLLPDNHYLSTQSALSKDPNEKRDHMVLL
                     EFVTAAGITLGMDELYK"
     primer_bind     complement(2825..2846)
                     /label=EGFP-C
                     /note="EGFP, forward primer"
     primer_bind     3174..3193
                     /label=EXFP-R
                     /note="For distinguishing EGFP variants, reverse primer"
     primer_bind     3433..3454
                     /label=EGFP-N
                     /note="EGFP, reverse primer"
     promoter        complement(3506..3884)
                     /label=TRE3G promoter
                     /note="3rd-generation Tet-responsive promoter that can be
                     activated by binding of Tet-On(R) 3G"
     primer_bind     complement(3573..3597)
                     /label=LNCX
                     /note="Human CMV promoter, forward primer"
     protein_bind    3642..3660
                     /gene="tetO"
                     /label=tet operator
                     /bound_moiety="tetracycline repressor TetR"
                     /note="bacterial operator O2 for the tetR and tetA genes"
     protein_bind    3678..3696
                     /gene="tetO"
                     /label=tet operator
                     /bound_moiety="tetracycline repressor TetR"
                     /note="bacterial operator O2 for the tetR and tetA genes"
     protein_bind    3714..3732
                     /gene="tetO"
                     /label=tet operator
                     /bound_moiety="tetracycline repressor TetR"
                     /note="bacterial operator O2 for the tetR and tetA genes"
     protein_bind    3750..3768
                     /gene="tetO"
                     /label=tet operator
                     /bound_moiety="tetracycline repressor TetR"
                     /note="bacterial operator O2 for the tetR and tetA genes"
     protein_bind    3786..3804
                     /gene="tetO"
                     /label=tet operator
                     /bound_moiety="tetracycline repressor TetR"
                     /note="bacterial operator O2 for the tetR and tetA genes"
     protein_bind    3822..3840
                     /gene="tetO"
                     /label=tet operator
                     /bound_moiety="tetracycline repressor TetR"
                     /note="bacterial operator O2 for the tetR and tetA genes"
     protein_bind    3858..3876
                     /gene="tetO"
                     /label=tet operator
                     /bound_moiety="tetracycline repressor TetR"
                     /note="bacterial operator O2 for the tetR and tetA genes"
     enhancer        3968..4271
                     /label=CMV enhancer
                     /note="human cytomegalovirus immediate early enhancer"
     promoter        4273..4548
                     /label=chicken beta-actin promoter
     intron          4549..5565
                     /label=chimeric intron
                     /note="chimera between introns from chicken beta-actin and
                     rabbit beta-globin"
     primer_bind     5489..5511
                     /label=pCAGGS-5
                     /note="Chimeric intron in CAG promoter, forward primer"
     primer_bind     5573..5592
                     /label=pCAG-F
                     /note="Rabbit beta-globin intron, for pCAG plasmids,
                     forward primer"
     CDS             5630..6376
                     /codon_start=1
                     /product="modified rtTA protein that binds tightly to
                     promoters containing the tet operator in the presence of
                     doxycycline"
                     /label=Tet-On(R) 3G
                     /translation="MSRLDKSKVINSALELLNGVGIEGLTTRKLAQKLGVEQPTLYWHV
                     KNKRALLDALPIEMLDRHHTHSCPLEGESWQDFLRNNAKSYRCALLSHRDGAKVHLGTR
                     PTEKQYETLENQLAFLCQQGFSLENALYALSAVGHFTLGCVLEEQEHQVAKEERETPTT
                     DSMPPLLKQAIELFDRQGAEPAFLFGLELIICGLEKQLKCESGGPTDALDDFDLDMLPA
                     DALDDFDLDMLPADALDDFDLDMLPG"
     primer_bind     complement(6467..6486)
                     /label=Bglob-pA-R
                     /note="Rabbit beta-globin polyA region, reverse primer"
     polyA_signal    6532..6587
                     /label=-beta-globin poly(A) signal
                     /note="rabbit beta-globin polyadenylation signal (Gil and
                     Proudfoot, 1987)"
     primer_bind     complement(6586..6605)
                     /label=rbglobpA-R
                     /note="Rabbit beta-globin polyA, reverse primer. Also
                     called rb-glob-pA-term-R"
     primer_bind     complement(6948..6964)
                     /label=M13 rev
                     /note="common sequencing primer, one of multiple similar
                     variants"
     protein_bind    6972..6988
                     /label=lac operator
                     /bound_moiety="lac repressor encoded by lacI"
                     /note="The lac repressor binds to the lac operator to
                     inhibit transcription in E. coli. This inhibition can be
                     relieved by adding lactose or
                     isopropyl-beta-D-thiogalactopyranoside (IPTG)."
     promoter        complement(6996..7026)
                     /label=lac promoter
                     /note="promoter for the E. coli lac operon"
     protein_bind    7041..7062
                     /label=CAP binding site
                     /bound_moiety="E. coli catabolite activator protein"
                     /note="CAP binding activates transcription in the presence
                     of cAMP."
     misc_feature    7136..7972
                     /label=HA-R
                     /note="right homology arm from the adeno-associated virus
                     integration site (AAVS1) within intron 1 of the human
                     PPP1R12C gene"
     primer_bind     complement(8006..8025)
                     /label=T7
                     /note="T7 promoter, forward primer"
     promoter        complement(8007..8025)
                     /label=T7 promoter
                     /note="promoter for bacteriophage T7 RNA polymerase"
     primer_bind     complement(8032..8049)
                     /label=M13 Forward
                     /note="In lacZ gene. Also called M13-F20 or M13 (-21)
                     Forward"
     primer_bind     complement(8032..8048)
                     /label=M13 fwd
                     /note="common sequencing primer, one of multiple similar
                     variants"
     primer_bind     complement(8041..8063)
                     /label=M13/pUC Forward
                     /note="In lacZ gene"
     CDS             8186..8488
                     /codon_start=1
                     /gene="ccdB"
                     /product="CcdB, a bacterial toxin that poisons DNA gyrase"
                     /label=ccdB
                     /note="Plasmids containing the ccdB gene cannot be
                     propagated in standard E. coli strains."
                     /translation="QFKVYTYKRESRYRLFVDVQSDIIDTPGRRMVIPLASARLLSDKV
                     SRELYPVVHIGDESWRMMTTDMASVPVSVIGEEVADLSHRENDIKNAINLMFWGI"
     primer_bind     8367..8386
                     /label=ccdB-fwd
                     /note="ccdB gene, forward primer"
     primer_bind     complement(8891..8910)
                     /label=Neo-R
                     /note="Neomycin resistance gene, reverse primer"
     primer_bind     9505..9524
                     /label=Neo-F
                     /note="Neomycin resistance gene, forward primer"
     CDS             complement(9885..10745)
                     /codon_start=1
                     /gene="bla"
                     /product="beta-lactamase"
                     /label=AmpR
                     /note="confers resistance to ampicillin, carbenicillin, and
                     related antibiotics"
                     /translation="MSIQHFRVALIPFFAAFCLPVFAHPETLVKVKDAEDQLGARVGYI
                     ELDLNSGKILESFRPEERFPMMSTFKVLLCGAVLSRIDAGQEQLGRRIHYSQNDLVEYS
                     PVTEKHLTDGMTVRELCSAAITMSDNTAANLLLTTIGGPKELTAFLHNMGDHVTRLDRW
                     EPELNEAIPNDERDTTMPVAMATTLRKLLTGELLTLASRQQLIDWMEADKVAGPLLRSA
                     LPAGWFIADKSGAGERGSRGIIAALGPDGKPSRIVVIYTTGSQATMDERNRQIAEIGAS
                     LIKHW"
     primer_bind     10508..10527
                     /label=Amp-R
                     /note="Ampicillin resistance gene, reverse primer"
     rep_origin      10869..11457
                     /direction=RIGHT
                     /label=ori
                     /note="high-copy-number ColE1/pMB1/pBR322/pUC origin of
                     replication"
     primer_bind     11358..11377
                     /label=pBR322ori-F
                     /note="pBR322 origin, forward primer"
     primer_bind     11611..11628
                     /label=L4440
                     /note="L4440 vector, forward primer"
     protein_bind    11745..11766
                     /label=CAP binding site
                     /bound_moiety="E. coli catabolite activator protein"
                     /note="CAP binding activates transcription in the presence
                     of cAMP."
     promoter        11781..11811
                     /label=lac promoter
                     /note="promoter for the E. coli lac operon"
     protein_bind    11819..11835
                     /label=lac operator
                     /bound_moiety="lac repressor encoded by lacI"
                     /note="The lac repressor binds to the lac operator to
                     inhibit transcription in E. coli. This inhibition can be
                     relieved by adding lactose or
                     isopropyl-beta-D-thiogalactopyranoside (IPTG)."
     primer_bind     11843..11859
                     /label=M13 rev
                     /note="common sequencing primer, one of multiple similar
                     variants"
     promoter        11880..11898
                     /label=T3 promoter
                     /note="promoter for bacteriophage T3 RNA polymerase"
ORIGIN
        1 ctagctagtc ctgcaggttt aaacgaattc gccctttgct ttctctgacc agcattctct
       61 cccctgggcc tgtgccgctt tctgtctgca gcttgtggcc tgggtcacct ctacggctgg
      121 cccagatcct tccctgccgc ctccttcagg ttccgtcttc ctccactccc tcttcccctt
      181 gctctctgct gtgttgctgc ccaaggatgc tctttccgga gcacttcctt ctcggcgctg
      241 caccacgtga tgtcctctga gcggatcctc cccgtgtctg ggtcctctcc gggcatctct
      301 cctccctcac ccaaccccat gccgtcttca ctcgctgggt tcccttttcc ttctccttct
      361 ggggcctgtg ccatctctcg tttcttagga tggccttctc cgacggatgt ctcccttgcg
      421 tcccgcctcc ccttcttgta ggcctgcatc atcaccgttt ttctggacaa ccccaaagta
      481 ccccgtctcc ctggctttag ccacctctcc atcctcttgc tttctttgcc tggacacccc
      541 gttctcctgt ggattcgggt cacctctcac tcctttcatt tgggcagctc ccctaccccc
      601 cttacctctc tagtctgtgc tagctcttcc agccccctgt catggcatct tccaggggtc
      661 cgagagctca gctagtcttc ttcctccaac ccgggcccct atgtccactt caggacagca
      721 tgtttgctgc ctccagggat cctgtgtccc cgagctggga ccaccttata ttcccagggc
      781 cggttaatgt ggctctggtt ctgggtactt ttatctgtcc cctccacccc acagtggggc
      841 aagcttctga cctcttctct tcctcccaca gggcctcgag agatctggca gcggagaggg
      901 cagaggaagt cttctaacat gcggtgacgt ggaggagaat cccggcccta ggctcgagat
      961 gaccgagtac aagcccacgg tgcgcctcgc cacccgcgac gacgtcccca gggccgtacg
     1021 caccctcgcc gccgcgttcg ccgactaccc cgccacgcgc cacaccgtcg atccggaccg
     1081 ccacatcgag cgggtcaccg agctgcaaga actcttcctc acgcgcgtcg ggctcgacat
     1141 cggcaaggtg tgggtcgcgg acgacggcgc cgcggtggcg gtctggacca cgccggagag
     1201 cgtcgaagcg ggggcggtgt tcgccgagat cggcccgcgc atggccgagt tgagcggttc
     1261 ccggctggcc gcgcagcaac agatggaagg cctcctggcg ccgcaccggc ccaaggagcc
     1321 cgcgtggttc ctggccaccg tcggcgtctc gcccgaccac cagggcaagg gtctgggcag
     1381 cgccgtcgtg ctccccggag tggaggcggc cgagcgcgcc ggggtgcccg ccttcctgga
     1441 gacctccgcg ccccgcaacc tccccttcta cgagcggctc ggcttcaccg tcaccgccga
     1501 cgtcgaggtg cccgaaggac cgcgcacctg gtgcatgacc cgcaagcccg gtgcctgatc
     1561 tagagggccc gtttaaaccc gctgatcagc ctcgactgtg ccttctagtt gccagccatc
     1621 tgttgtttgc ccctcccccg tgccttcctt gaccctggaa ggtgccactc ccactgtcct
     1681 ttcctaataa aatgaggaaa ttgcatcgca ttgtctgagt aggtgtcatt ctattctggg
     1741 gggtggggtg gggcaggaca gcaaggggga ggattgggaa gacaatagca ggcatgctgg
     1801 ggatgcggtg ggctctatgg gtctcgacat tgattattga ctaggccgca gacatgataa
     1861 gatacattga tgagtttgga caaaccacaa ctagaatgca gtgaaaaaaa tgctttattt
     1921 gtgaaatttg tgatgctatt gctttatttg taaccattat aagctgcaat aaacaagtta
     1981 acaacaacaa ttgcattcat tttatgtttc aggttcaggg ggaggtgtgg gaggtttttt
     2041 aaagcaagta aaacctctac aaatgtggta tggctgatta tgatctctag tcaaggcact
     2101 atacatcaaa tattccttat taaccccttt acaaattaaa aagctaaagg tacacaattt
     2161 ttgagcatag ttattaatag cagacactct atgcctgtgt ggagtaagaa aaaacagtat
     2221 gttatgatta taactgttat gcctacttat aaaggttaca gaatattttt ccataatttt
     2281 cttgtatagc agtgcagctt tttcctttgt ggtgtaaata gcaaagcaag caagagttct
     2341 attactaaac acagcatgac tcaaaaaact tagcaattct gaaggaaagt ccttggggtc
     2401 ttctaccttt ctcttctttt ttggaggagt agaatgttga gagtcagcag tagcctcatc
     2461 atcactagat ggcatttctt ctgagcaaaa caggttttcc tcattaaagg cattccacca
     2521 ctgctcccat tcatcagttc cataggttgg aatctaaaat acacaaacaa ttagaatcag
     2581 tagtttaaca cattatacac ttaaaaattt tatatttacc ttagagcttt aaatctctgt
     2641 aggtagtttg tccaattatg tcacaccaca gaagtaaggt tccttcacaa agatcctcta
     2701 gagtattaca atagctaaga atttcgtcat cgctgaatac agttacattg gatccctgca
     2761 ggctagccat atgacgcgtt tacttgtaca gctcgtccat gccgagagtg atcccggcgg
     2821 cggtcacgaa ctccagcagg accatgtgat cgcgcttctc gttggggtct ttgctcaggg
     2881 cggactgggt gctcaggtag tggttgtcgg gcagcagcac ggggccgtcg ccgatggggg
     2941 tgttctgctg gtagtggtcg gcgagctgca cgctgccgtc ctcgatgttg tggcggatct
     3001 tgaagttcac cttgatgccg ttcttctgct tgtcggccat gatatagacg ttgtggctgt
     3061 tgtagttgta ctccagcttg tgccccagga tgttgccgtc ctccttgaag tcgatgccct
     3121 tcagctcgat gcggttcacc agggtgtcgc cctcgaactt cacctcggcg cgggtcttgt
     3181 agttgccgtc gtccttgaag aagatggtgc gctcctggac gtagccttcg ggcatggcgg
     3241 acttgaagaa gtcgtgctgc ttcatgtggt cggggtagcg gctgaagcac tgcacgccgt
     3301 aggtcagggt ggtcacgagg gtgggccagg gcacgggcag cttgccggtg gtgcagatga
     3361 acttcagggt cagcttgccg taggtggcat cgccctcgcc ctcgccggac acgctgaact
     3421 tgtggccgtt tacgtcgccg tccagctcga ccaggatggg caccaccccg gtgaacagct
     3481 cctcgccctt gctcaccatg tcgactttac gagggtagga agtggtacgg aaagttggta
     3541 taagacaaaa gtgttgtgga attgctccag gcgatctgac ggttcactaa acgagctctg
     3601 cttttatagg cgcccaccgt acacgcctaa agcttatacg ttctctatca ctgataggga
     3661 gtaaactgga tatacgttct ctatcactga tagggagtaa actgtagata cgttctctat
     3721 cactgatagg gagtaaactg gtcatacgtt ctctatcact gatagggagt aaactcctta
     3781 tacgttctct atcactgata gggagtaaag tctgcatacg ttctctatca ctgataggga
     3841 gtaaactctt catacgttct ctatcactga tagggagtaa actcgaggaa ttcttgaaga
     3901 cgaaaactag ttattaatag taatcaatta cggggtcatt agttcatagc ccatatatgg
     3961 agttccgcgt tacataactt acggtaaatg gcccgcctgg ctgaccgccc aacgaccccc
     4021 gcccattgac gtcaataatg acgtatgttc ccatagtaac gccaataggg actttccatt
     4081 gacgtcaatg ggtggagtat ttacggtaaa ctgcccactt ggcagtacat caagtgtatc
     4141 atatgccaag tacgccccct attgacgtca atgacggtaa atggcccgcc tggcattatg
     4201 cccagtacat gaccttatgg gactttccta cttggcagta catctacgta ttagtcatcg
     4261 ctattaccat ggtcgaggtg agccccacgt tctgcttcac tctccccatc tcccccccct
     4321 ccccaccccc aattttgtat ttatttattt tttaattatt ttgtgcagcg atgggggcgg
     4381 gggggggggg ggsgcgcgcc aggcggggcg gggcggggcg aggggcgggg cggggcgagg
     4441 cggagaggtg cggcggcagc caatcagagc ggcgcgctcc gaaagtttcc ttttatggcg
     4501 aggcggcggc ggcggcggcc ctataaaaag cgaagcgcgc ggcgggcggg agtcgctgcg
     4561 cgctgccttc gccccgtgcc ccgctccgcc gccgcctcgc gccgcccgcc ccggctctga
     4621 ctgaccgcgt tactcccaca ggtgagcggg cgggacggcc cttctcctcc gggctgtaat
     4681 tagcgcttgg tttaatgacg gcttgtttct tttctgtggc tgcgtgaaag ccttgagggg
     4741 ctccgggagg gccctttgtg cggggggagc ggctcggggg gtgcgtgcgt gtgtgtgtgc
     4801 gtggggagcg ccgcgtgcgg ctccgcgctg cccggcggct gtgagcgctg cgggcgcggc
     4861 gcggggcttt gtgcgctccg cagtgtgcgc gaggggagcg cggccggggg cggtgccccg
     4921 cggtgcgggg ggggctgcga ggggaacaaa ggctgcgtgc ggggtgtgtg cgtggggggg
     4981 tgagcagggg gtgtgggcgc gtcggtcggg ctgcaacccc ccctgcaccc ccctccccga
     5041 gttgctgagc acggcccggc ttcgggtgcg gggctccgta cggggcgtgg cgcggggctc
     5101 gccgtgccgg gcggggggtg gcggcaggtg ggggtgccgg gcggggcggg gccgcctcgg
     5161 gccggggagg gctcggggga ggggcgcggc ggcccccgga gcgccggcgg ctgtcgaggc
     5221 gcggcgagcc gcagccattg ccttttatgg taatcgtgcg agagggcgca gggacttcct
     5281 ttgtcccaaa tctgtgcgga gccgaaatct gggaggcgcc gccgcacccc ctctagcggg
     5341 cgcggggcga agcggtgcgg cgccggcagg aaggaaatgg gcggggaggg ccttcgtgcg
     5401 tcgccgcgcc gccgtcccct tctccctctc cagcctcggg gctgtccgcg gggggacggc
     5461 tgccttcggg ggggacgggg cagggcgggg ttcggcttct ggcgtgtgac cggcggctct
     5521 agagcctctg ctaaccatgt tcatgccttc ttctttttcc tacagctcct gggcaacgtg
     5581 ctggttattg tgctgtctca tcattttggc aaagaattcg tcgagcacca tgtctagact
     5641 ggacaagagc aaagtcataa actctgctct ggaattactc aatggagtcg gtatcgaagg
     5701 cctgacgaca aggaaactcg ctcaaaagct gggagttgag cagcctaccc tgtactggca
     5761 cgtgaagaac aagcgggccc tgctcgatgc cctgccaatc gagatgctgg acaggcatca
     5821 tacccactcc tgccccctgg aaggcgagtc atggcaagac tttctgcgga acaacgccaa
     5881 gtcataccgc tgtgctctcc tctcacatcg cgacggggct aaagtgcatc tcggcacccg
     5941 cccaacagag aaacagtacg aaaccctgga aaatcagctc gcgttcctgt gtcagcaagg
     6001 cttctccctg gagaacgcac tgtacgctct gtccgccgtg ggccacttta cactgggctg
     6061 cgtattggag gaacaggagc atcaagtagc aaaagaggaa agagagacac ctaccaccga
     6121 ttctatgccc ccacttctga aacaagcaat tgagctgttc gaccggcagg gagccgaacc
     6181 tgccttcctt ttcggcctgg aactaatcat atgtggcctg gagaaacagc taaagtgcga
     6241 aagcggcggg ccgaccgacg cccttgacga ttttgactta gacatgctcc cagccgatgc
     6301 ccttgacgac tttgaccttg atatgctgcc tgctgacgct cttgacgatt ttgaccttga
     6361 catgctcccc gggtaaggcg cgtgaattca ctcctcaggt gcaggctgcc tatcagaagg
     6421 tggtggctgg tgtggccaat gccctggctc acaaatacca ctgagatctt tttccctctg
     6481 ccaaaaatta tggggacatc atgaagcccc ttgagcatct gacttctggc taataaagga
     6541 aatttatttt cattgcaata gtgtgttgga attttttgtg tctctcactc ggaaggacat
     6601 atgggagggc aaatcattta aaacatcaga atgagtattt ggtttagagt ttggcaacat
     6661 atgcccatat gctggctgcc atgaacaaag gttggctata aagaggtcat cagtatatga
     6721 aacagccccc tgctgtccat tccttattcc atagaaaagc cttgacttga ggttagattt
     6781 tttttatatt ttgttttgtg ttattttttt ctttaacatc cctaaaattt tccttacatg
     6841 ttttactagc cagatttttc ctcctctcct gactactccc agtcatagct gtccctcttc
     6901 tcttatggag atccctcgac ctgcagccca agcttggcgt aatcatggtc atagctgttt
     6961 cctgtgtgaa attgttatcc gctcacaatt ccacacaaca tacgagccgg aagcataaag
     7021 tgtaaagcct ggggtgccta atgagtgagc taactcacat taattgcgtt gcgctcactg
     7081 cccgctttcc agtcgggaaa cctgtcgtgc cagcggatcg acagtactaa gctttactag
     7141 ggacaggatt ggtgacagaa aagccccatc cttaggcctc ctccttccta gtctcctgat
     7201 attgggtcta acccccacct cctgttaggc agattcctta tctggtgaca cacccccatt
     7261 tcctggagcc atctctctcc ttgccagaac ctctaaggtt tgcttacgat ggagccagag
     7321 aggatcctgg gagggagagc ttggcagggg gtgggaggga agggggggat gcgtgacctg
     7381 cccggttctc agtggccacc ctgcgctacc ctctcccaga acctgagctg ctctgacgcg
     7441 gctgtctggt gcgtttcact gatcctggtg ctgcagcttc cttacacttc ccaagaggag
     7501 aagcagtttg gaaaaacaaa atcagaataa gttggtcctg agttctaact ttggctcttc
     7561 acctttctag tccccaattt atattgttcc tccgtgcgtc agttttacct gtgagataag
     7621 gccagtagcc agccccgtcc tggcagggct gtggtgagga ggggggtgtc cgtgtggaaa
     7681 actccctttg tgagaatggt gcgtcctagg tgttcaccag gtcgtggccg cctctactcc
     7741 ctttctcttt ctccatcctt ctttccttaa agagtcccca gtgctatctg ggacatattc
     7801 ctccgcccag agcagggtcc cgcttcccta aggccctgct ctgggcttct gggtttgagt
     7861 ccttggcaag cccaggagag gcgctcaggc ttccctgtcc cccttcctcg tccaccatct
     7921 catgcccctg gctctcctgc cccttcccta caggggttcc tggctctgct ctaagggcga
     7981 attcgcggcc gctaaattca attcgcccta tagtgagtcg tattacaatt cactggccgt
     8041 cgttttacaa cgtcgtgact gggaaaaccc tggcgttacc caacttaatc gccttgcagc
     8101 acatccccct ttcgccagct ggcgtaatag cgaagaggcc cgcaccgatc gcccttccca
     8161 acagttgcgc agcctatacg tacggcagtt taaggtttac acctataaaa gagagagccg
     8221 ttatcgtctg tttgtggatg tacagagtga tattattgac acgccggggc gacggatggt
     8281 gatccccctg gccagtgcac gtctgctgtc agataaagtc tcccgtgaac tttacccggt
     8341 ggtgcatatc ggggatgaaa gctggcgcat gatgaccacc gatatggcca gtgtgccggt
     8401 ctccgttatc ggggaagaag tggctgatct cagccaccgc gaaaatgaca tcaaaaacgc
     8461 cattaacctg atgttctggg gaatataaat gtcaggcatg agattatcaa aaaggatctt
     8521 cacctagatc cttttcacgt agaaagccag tccgcagaaa cggtgctgac cccggatgaa
     8581 tgtcagctac tgggctatct ggacaaggga aaacgcaagc gcaaagagaa agcaggtagc
     8641 ttgcagtggg cttacatggc gatagctaga ctgggcggtt ttatggacag caagcgaacc
     8701 ggaattgcca gctggggcgc cctctggtaa ggttgggaag ccctgcaaag taaactggat
     8761 ggctttcttg ccgccaagga tctgatggcg caggggatca agctctgatc aagagacagg
     8821 atgaggatcg tttcgcatga ttgaacaaga tggattgcac gcaggttctc cggccgcttg
     8881 ggtggagagg ctattcggct atgactgggc acaacagaca atcggctgct ctgatgccgc
     8941 cgtgttccgg ctgtcagcgc aggggcgccc ggttcttttt gtcaagaccg acctgtccgg
     9001 tgccctgaat gaactgcaag acgaggcagc gcggctatcg tggctggcca cgacgggcgt
     9061 tccttgcgca gctgtgctcg acgttgtcac tgaagcggga agggactggc tgctattggg
     9121 cgaagtgccg gggcaggatc tcctgtcatc tcaccttgct cctgccgaga aagtatccat
     9181 catggctgat gcaatgcggc ggctgcatac gcttgatccg gctacctgcc cattcgacca
     9241 ccaagcgaaa catcgcatcg agcgagcacg tactcggatg gaagccggtc ttgtcgatca
     9301 ggatgatctg gacgaagagc atcaggggct cgcgccagcc gaactgttcg ccaggctcaa
     9361 ggcgagcatg cccgacggcg aggatctcgt cgtgacccat gcatggcgat gcctgcttgc
     9421 cgaatatcat ggtggaaaat ggccgctttt ctggattcat cgactgtggc cggctgggtg
     9481 tggcggaccg ctatcaggac atagcgttgg ctacccgtga tattgctgaa gagcttggcg
     9541 gcgaatgggc tgaccgcttc ctcgtgcttt acggtatcgc cgctcccgat tcgcagcgca
     9601 tcgccttcta tcgccttctt gacgagttct tctgaattat taacgcttac aatttcctga
     9661 tgcggtattt tctccttacg catctgtgcg gtatttcaca ccgcatcagg tggcactttt
     9721 cggggaaatg tgcgcggaac ccctatttgt ttatttttct aaatacattc aaatatgtat
     9781 ccgctcatga gattatcaaa aaggatcttc acctagatcc ttttaaatta aaaatgaagt
     9841 tttaaatcaa tctaaagtat atatgagtaa acttggtctg acagttacca atgcttaatc
     9901 agtgaggcac ctatctcagc gatctgtcta tttcgttcat ccatagttgc ctgactcccc
     9961 gtcgtgtaga taactacgat acgggagggc ttaccatctg gccccagtgc tgcaatgata
    10021 ccgcgagacc cacgctcacc ggctccagat ttatcagcaa taaaccagcc agccggaagg
    10081 gccgagcgca gaagtggtcc tgcaacttta tccgcctcca tccagtctat taattgttgc
    10141 cgggaagcta gagtaagtag ttcgccagtt aatagtttgc gcaacgttgt tgccattgct
    10201 acaggcatcg tggtgtcacg ctcgtcgttt ggtatggctt cattcagctc cggttcccaa
    10261 cgatcaaggc gagttacatg atcccccatg ttgtgcaaaa aagcggttag ctccttcggt
    10321 cctccgatcg ttgtcagaag taagttggcc gcagtgttat cactcatggt tatggcagca
    10381 ctgcataatt ctcttactgt catgccatcc gtaagatgct tttctgtgac tggtgaatac
    10441 tcaaccaagt cattctgaga atagtgtatg cggcgaccga gttgctcttg cccggcgtca
    10501 atacgggata ataccgcgcc acatagcaga actttaaaag tgctcatcat tggaaaacgt
    10561 tcttcggggc gaaaactctc aaggatctta ccgctgttga gatccagttc gatgtaaccc
    10621 actcgtgcac ccaactgatc ttcagcatct tttactttca ccagcgtttc tgggtgagca
    10681 aaaacaggaa ggcaaaatgc cgcaaaaaag ggaataaggg cgacacggaa atgttgaata
    10741 ctcatactct tcctttttca atattattga agcatttatc agggttattg tctcatgacc
    10801 aaaatccctt aacgtgagtt ttcgttccac tgagcgtcag accccgtaga aaagatcaaa
    10861 ggatcttctt gagatccttt ttttctgcgc gtaatctgct gcttgcaaac aaaaaaacca
    10921 ccgctaccag cggtggtttg tttgccggat caagagctac caactctttt tccgaaggta
    10981 actggcttca gcagagcgca gataccaaat actgttcttc tagtgtagcc gtagttaggc
    11041 caccacttca agaactctgt agcaccgcct acatacctcg ctctgctaat cctgttacca
    11101 gtggctgctg ccagtggcga taagtcgtgt cttaccgggt tggactcaag acgatagtta
    11161 ccggataagg cgcagcggtc gggctgaacg gggggttcgt gcacacagcc cagcttggag
    11221 cgaacgacct acaccgaact gagataccta cagcgtgagc tatgagaaag cgccacgctt
    11281 cccgaaggga gaaaggcgga caggtatccg gtaagcggca gggtcggaac aggagagcgc
    11341 acgagggagc ttccaggggg aaacgcctgg tatctttata gtcctgtcgg gtttcgccac
    11401 ctctgacttg agcgtcgatt tttgtgatgc tcgtcagggg ggcggagcct atggaaaaac
    11461 gccagcaacg cggccttttt acggttcctg gccttttgct ggccttttgc tcacatgttc
    11521 tttcctgcgt tatcccctga ttctgtggat aaccgtatta ccgcctttga gtgagctgat
    11581 accgctcgcc gcagccgaac gaccgagcgc agcgagtcag tgagcgagga agcggaagag
    11641 cgcccaatac gcaaaccgcc tctccccgcg cgttggccga ttcattaatg cagctggcac
    11701 gacaggtttc ccgactggaa agcgggcagt gagcgcaacg caattaatgt gagttagctc
    11761 actcattagg caccccaggc tttacacttt atgcttccgg ctcgtatgtt gtgtggaatt
    11821 gtgagcggat aacaatttca cacaggaaac agctatgacc atgattacgc caagctcaga
    11881 attaaccctc actaaaggga
//
