[The description below was written by a language model from this plasmid's Addgene catalogue record and the feature table of its GenBank file.]
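Description:
AAVS1-TRE3G-EGFP is an 11.9 kb mammalian donor plasmid for homology-directed knock-in of a doxycycline-inducible expression system at the human AAVS1 safe-harbour locus, which lies in intron 1 of PPP1R12C. It replicates in E. coli from a high-copy ColE1/pUC-type origin and is selected with ampicillin (AmpR). The backbone outside the homology arms also carries an annotated ccdB toxin gene, neomycin-resistance primer sites, lac promoter/operator fragments, and T7 and T3 promoters. These look like remnants of the parental cloning vector and would not be carried into the genome by homologous recombination.

Three units lie between the left and right AAVS1 homology arms (about 800 bp each). The first is a promoterless selection cassette made up of a splice acceptor, a T2A peptide, puromycin N-acetyltransferase and a bGH polyadenylation signal. Puromycin resistance therefore depends on splicing into the endogenous PPP1R12C transcript, which enriches for correctly targeted cells. The second unit, in the opposite orientation, is the inducible cassette. Its TRE3G promoter, with seven tet operator repeats, drives EGFP, which sits between retained SalI and MluI sites and is followed by SV40 small t intron and polyadenylation sequences. The third unit is a constitutive CAG promoter (CMV enhancer, chicken beta-actin promoter and chimeric intron) expressing the Tet-On 3G transactivator with a rabbit beta-globin polyadenylation signal.

Because transactivator and responsive promoter sit on one donor, a single targeting event installs the complete system, and EGFP is switched on when doxycycline is added. The associated publication concerns regulated gene expression in human pluripotent stem cells and their derivatives. The record does not specify which nuclease is used to cut the AAVS1 site.
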