Addgene plasmid #52343: AAVS1-TRE3G-EGFP
Purpose: AAVS1 donor vector for inducible gene expression
Depositing lab: Su-Chun Zhang. Depositing organization: University of Wisconsin, Madison. Publication: A simple and efficient system for regulating gene expression in human pluripotent stem cells and derivatives. Qian K, Huang CL, Chen H, Blackbourn LW 4th, Chen Y, Cao J, Yao L, Sauvey C, Du Z, Zhang SC. Stem Cells. 2014 Feb 4. doi: 10.1002/stem.1653. PubMed 24497442.
Backbone
  Vector backbone: AAVS1-TRE3G
  Backbone size w/o insert (bp): 11159
  Vector type: Mammalian Expression
  Selectable markers: Puromycin
Growth in bacteria
  Bacterial resistance: Ampicillin, 100 μg/mL
  Growth temperature: 30°C
  Growth strain: NEB Stable
  Copy number: High Copy
Gene/Insert
  Gene/Insert name: EGFP
  Species: Synthetic
  Insert size (bp): 725
  Promoter: TRE3G
  Cloning method: Restriction Enzyme; 5′ cloning site SalI (not destroyed); 3′ cloning site MluI (not destroyed)
  Sequencing primers: 5′ TRE3G-gatcgcctggagcaattccac; 3′ SV40pA-R
Terms and licenses: Academic/Nonprofit Terms; Industry Terms: Not Available to Industry
How to cite: AAVS1-TRE3G-EGFP was a gift from Su-Chun Zhang (Addgene plasmid # 52343 ; http://n2t.net/addgene:52343 ; RRID:Addgene_52343)
